>Addgene plasmid #25224 | USP08 (2A9U) | depositor partial sequence | sequence record 11698 | Author sequence
ATGCCTGCTGTGGCTTCAGTTCCTAAAGAACTCTACCTCAGTTCTTCACTAAAAGACCTTAATAAGAAGA
CAGAAGTTAAACCAGAGAAAATAAGCACTAAGAGTTATGTGCACAGTGCCCTGAAGATCTTTAAGACAGC
AGAAGAATGCAGATTAGATCGTGATGAGGAAAGGGCCTATGTACTATATATGAAATACGTGACTGTTTAT
AATCTTATCAAAAAAAGACCTGATTTCAAGCAACAGCAGGATTATTTCCATTCAATACTTGGACCTGGAA
ACATCAAAAAAGCTGTCGAAGAAGCTGAAAGACTCTCTGAAAGCCTTAAATTAAGATATGAAGAAGCTGA
AGTCCGGAAAAAACTTGAGGAAAAAGACAGGCAGGAGGAAGCACAGCGGCTACAACAAAAAAGGCAGGAA
ACAGGA
