>Addgene plasmid #25224 | USP08 (2A9U) | addgene partial sequence | sequence record 31304 | 25224 with T7
CCCTCTGAATATTTTGTTTACTTTAAGAAGGAGATATACCATGGGCAGCAGCCATCATCATCATCATCAC
AGCAGCGGCCTGGTTCCGCGTGGTAGTATGCCTGCTGTGGCTTCAGTTCCTAAAGAACTCTACCTCAGTT
CTTCACTAAAAGACCTTAATAAGAAGACAGAAGTTAAACCAGAGAAAATAAGCACTAAGAGTTATGTGCA
CAGTGCCCTGAAGATCTTTAAGACAGCAGAAGAATGCAGATTAGATCGTGATGAGGAAAGGGCCTATGTA
CTATATATGAAATACGTGACTGTTTATAATCTTATCAAAAAAAGACCTGATTTCAAGCAACAGCAGGATT
ATTTCCATTCAATACTTGGACCTGGAAACATCAAAAAAGCTGTCGAAGAAGCTGAAAGACTCTCTGAAAG
CCTTAAATTAAGATATGAAGAAGCTGAAGTCCGGAAAAAACTTGAGGAAAAAGACAGGCAGGAGGAAGCA
CAGCGGCTACAACAAAAAAGGCAGGAAACAGGATGATGACGAAGCTTGCGGCCGCACTCGAGCACCACCA
CCACCACCACTGAGATCCGGCTGCTAACAAAGCCCGAAAGGAAGCTGAGTTGGCTGCTGCCACCGCTGAG
CAATAACTAGCATAACCCCTTGGGGCCTCTAAACGGGTCTTGAGGGGTTTTTTGCTGAAAGGAGGAACTA
TATCCGGATTGGCGAATGGG
[124 nt withheld, positions 721-844]
CGCGGGTTTTCCCCCGTC
