[The description below was written by a language model from this plasmid's Addgene catalogue record.]
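Description:
USP08 (2A9U) is a bacterial expression plasmid built on the pET28a-LIC backbone, a ligation-independent-cloning derivative of pET28a produced by a structural genomics group. The backbone is listed at 7328 bp without insert. The plasmid is selected with kanamycin and is recorded as high copy, with propagation in a standard cloning strain (DH5alpha). No feature table is provided, so the origin of replication and regulatory elements are not explicitly annotated. The use of T7 and T7-terminator sequencing primers is consistent with the usual pET arrangement, in which the insert sits between a T7 promoter and T7 terminator and is transcribed in hosts supplying T7 RNA polymerase.

The insert is a 426 bp fragment of human USP8 (ubiquitin specific protease 8, also known as UBPY), a deubiquitinating enzyme. The insert name indicates residues 1–142, which matches the stated insert size, while the mutation field describes the dimerization domain containing amino acids 8–138. This second range may reflect the residues seen in the associated crystal structure, but the record does not resolve the difference. In either case the construct encodes only an N-terminal portion of the protein rather than the full open reading frame, and the catalytic domain is not included. A His tag is fused to the N terminus of the insert, allowing purification by immobilized metal affinity chromatography.

The stated purpose is recombinant protein production in bacteria for structure determination, and the construct is linked to a deposited crystal structure of this USP8 domain. It is suited to producing the isolated domain for structural, biophysical or interaction studies.
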