Addgene plasmid #25224: USP08 (2A9U)
Purpose: Bacterial expression for structure determination; may not be full ORF
Depositing lab: Cheryl Arrowsmith. Depositing organization: University of Toronto.
Backbone
  Vector backbone: pET28a-LIC
  Backbone manufacturer: SGC
  Backbone size w/o insert (bp): 7328
  Vector type: Bacterial Expression
Growth in bacteria
  Bacterial resistance: Kanamycin, 50 μg/mL
  Growth temperature: 37°C
  Growth strain: DH5alpha
  Copy number: High Copy
Gene/Insert
  Gene/Insert name: usp08.hs.0001-0142 (alt names: PDB: 2A9U; Ubiquitin Specific Protease 8; Usp8)
  Species: H. sapiens (human)
  Insert size (bp): 426
  Mutation: Dimerization Domain, contains amino acids 8-138
  Entrez Gene: USP8 (a.k.a. HumORF8, PITA4, SPG59, UBPY)
  Tag / fusion protein: His (N terminal on insert)
  Cloning method: Restriction Enzyme
  Sequencing primers: 5′ T7; 3′ T7-term
Terms and licenses: Academic/Nonprofit Terms; Industry Terms: Not Available to Industry
Depositor comments: PDB: 2A9U. http://www.thesgc.org/structures/2A9U/
How to cite: USP08 (2A9U) was a gift from Cheryl Arrowsmith (Addgene plasmid # 25224 ; http://n2t.net/addgene:25224 ; RRID:Addgene_25224)
